>Addgene plasmid #159844 | pCFJ1972 - [1-2] ENTR - Flour - TagBFP2(NLS(2), no_atg, no_stop) | addgene full sequence | sequence record 317995 | Addgene NGS Result
GTAAAACGACGGCCAGTCTTAAGCTCGGGCCCCAAATAATGATTTTATTTTGACTGATAGTGACCTGTTC
GTTGCAACAAATTGATGAGCAATGCTTTTTTATAATGCCAACTTTGTACAAAAAAGCAGGCTCGGGATCC
CCAAAGAAGAAGCGTAAGGTAAGTTTTGAAATATTCATATTTTTAACTTGAAAACTAATATTTAAATTTT
TTAGGTCGCCGGCGGATCATCCTCCACATCATCCTCCACATCATCCTCATCCGAGCTCATCAAGGTAACA
CTTAGTTTTTGTTGCTCTGTTTAAAAATTAATTTTAAGGAGAACATGCACATGAAGCTCTACATGGAGGG
AACCGTCGACAACCACCACTTCAAGTGCACCTCCGAGGGAGAGGGAAAGCCATACGAGGGAACCCAAACC
ATGCGTATCAAGGTCGTCGAGGGAGGACCACTCCCATTCGCCTTCGACATCCTCGCCACCTCCTTCCTCT
ACGGATCGAAGACCTTCATCAACCACACCCAAGGAATCCCAGACTTCTTCAAGCAATCCTTCCCAGGTAA
GTTTTCTTGAGACCTTTACTAACTAACTAGGTCTCATAGATTTTCAGAGGGATTCACCTGGGAGCGTGTC
ACCACCTACGAGGACGGAGGAGTCCTCACCGCCACCCAAGACACCTCCCTCCAAGACGGATGCCTCATCT
ACAACGTCAAGATCCGTGGAGTCAACTTCACCTCCAACGGACCAGTCATGCAAAAGGTAAGTTATGTAGA
GACCTTTACTAACTAACTAGGTCTCAAACATTTTCAGAAGACCCTCGGATGGGAGGCCTTCACCGAGACG
CTCTACCCAGCCGACGGAGGACTGGAGGGACGTAACGACATGGCCCTCAAGCTCGTCGGAGGATCGCACC
TCATCGCCAACGCCAAGACCACCTACCGTTCCAAGAAGCCAGCCAAGAACCTCAAGATGCCAGTCTACTA
CGTCGACTACCGTCTGGAGCGTAAGGTAAGTTCTTTAGAGACCTTTACTAACTAACTAGGTCTCAGTAAT
TTTCAGGAGGCCAACAACGAGACGTACGTCGAGCAACACGAGGTCGCCGTCGCCCGTTACTGCGACCTCC
CATCCAAGCTCGGACACAAGCTCAACTCGGGAACTTCTACGACTTCGGTAACGTCATCCGGTACTTCCCC
AGCCGGCTCCCGTCGTCGTAAGGTAAGTTCATAAGAGACCTTTACTAACTAACTAGGTCTCAGAATTTTT
CAGGCCAACCCAACCAAGCTCTCCGAGAACGCCAAGAAGCTCGCCAAGGAGGTCGAGAACGGATCCAACC
CAGCTTTCTTGTACAAAGTTGGCATTATAAGAAAGCATTGCTTATCAATTTGTTGCAACGAACAGGTCAC
TATCAGTCAAAATAAAATCATTATTTGCCATCCAGCTGATATCCCCTATAGTGAGTCGTATTACATGGTC
ATAGCTGTTTCCTGGCAGCTCTGGCCCGTGTCTCAAAATCTCTGATGTTACATTGCACAAGATAAAAATA
TATCATCATGAACAATAAAACTGTCTGCTTACATAAACAGTAATACAAGGGGTGTTATGAGCCATATTCA
ACGGGAAACGTCGAGGCCGCGATTAAATTCCAACATGGATGCTGATTTATATGGGTATAAATGGGCTCGC
GATAATGTCGGGCAATCAGGTGCGACAATCTATCGCTTGTATGGGAAGCCCGATGCGCCAGAGTTGTTTC
TGAAACATGGCAAAGGTAGCGTTGCCAATGATGTTACAGATGAGATGGTCAGACTAAACTGGCTGACGGA
ATTTATGCCTCTTCCGACCATCAAGCATTTTATCCGTACTCCTGATGATGCATGGTTACTCACCACTGCG
ATCCCCGGAAAAACAGCATTCCAGGTATTAGAAGAATATCCTGATTCAGGTGAAAATATTGTTGATGCGC
TGGCAGTGTTCCTGCGCCGGTTGCATTCGATTCCTGTTTGTAATTGTCCTTTTAACAGCGATCGCGTATT
TCGCCTCGCTCAGGCGCAATCACGAATGAATAACGGTTTGGTTGATGCGAGTGATTTTGATGACGAGCGT
AATGGCTGGCCTGTTGAACAAGTCTGGAAAGAAATGCATAAACTTTTGCCATTCTCACCGGATTCAGTCG
TCACTCATGGTGATTTCTCACTTGATAACCTTATTTTTGACGAGGGGAAATTAATAGGTTGTATTGATGT
TGGACGAGTCGGAATCGCAGACCGATACCAGGATCTTGCCATCCTATGGAACTGCCTCGGTGAGTTTTCT
CCTTCATTACAGAAACGGCTTTTTCAAAAATATGGTATTGATAATCCTGATATGAATAAATTGCAGTTTC
ATTTGATGCTCGATGAGTTTTTCTAATCAGAATTGGTTAATTGGTTGTAACACTGGCAGAGCATTACGCT
GACTTGACGGGACGGCGCAAGCTCATGACCAAAATCCCTTAACGTGAGTTACGCGTCGTTCCACTGAGCG
TCAGACCCCGTAGAAAAGATCAAAGGATCTTCTTGAGATCCTTTTTTTCTGCGCGTAATCTGCTGCTTGC
AAACAAAAAAAACCACCGCTACCAGCGGTGGTTTGTTTGCCGGATCAAGAGCTACCAACTCTTTTTCCGA
AGGTAACTGGCTTCAGCAGAGCGCAGATACCAAATACTGTTCTTCTAGTGTAGCCGTAGTTAGGCCACCA
CTTCAAGAACTCTGTAGCACCGCCTACATACCTCGCTCTGCTAATCCTGTTACCAGTGGCTGCTGCCAGT
GGCGATAAGTCGTGTCTTACCGGGTTGGACTCAAGACGATAGTTACCGGATAAGGCGCAGCGGTCGGGCT
GAACGGGGGGTTCGTGCACACAGCCCAGCTTGGAGCGAACGACCTACACCGAACTGAGATACCTACAGCG
TGAGCTATGAGAAAGCGCCACGCTTCCCGAAGGGAGAAAGGCGGACAGGTATCCGGTAAGCGGCAGGGTC
GGAACAGGAGAGCGCACGAGGGAGCTTCCAGGGGGAAACGCCTGGTATCTTTATAGTCCTGTCGGGTTTC
GCCACCTCTGACTTGAGCGTCGATTTTTGTGATGCTCGTCAGGGGGGCGGAGCCTATGGAAAAACGCCAG
CAACGCGGCCTTTTTACGGTTCCTGGCCTTTTGCTGGCCTTTTGCTCACATGTTCTTTCCTGCGTTATCC
CCTGATTCTGTGGATAACCGTATTACCGCCTTTGAGTGAGCTGATACCGCTCGCCGCAGCCGAACGACCG
AGCGCAGCGAGTCAGTGAGCGAGGAAGCGGAAGAGCGCCCAATACGCAAACCGCCTCTCCCCGCGCGTTG
GCCGATTCATTAATGCAGCTGGCACGACAGGTTTCCCGACTGGAAAGCGGGCAGTGAGCGCAACGCAATT
AATACGCGTACCGCTAGCCAGGAAGAGTTTGTAGAAACGCAAAAAGGCCATCCGTCAGGATGGCCTTCTG
CTTAGTTTGATGCCTGGCAGTTTATGGCGGGCGTCCTGCCCGCCACCCTCCGGGCCGTTGCTTCACAACG
TTCAAATCCGCTCCCGGCGGATTTGTCCTACTCAGGAGAGCGTTCACCGACAAACAACAGATAAAACGAA
AGGCCCAGTCTTCCGACTGAGCCTTTCGTTTTATTTGATGCCTGGCAGTTCCCTACTCTCGCGTTAACGC
TAGCATGGATGTTTTCCCAGTCACGACGTT
Features (pLannotate 1.2.2; 11 found; start..end, strand, type, name):
     33..132     +  protein_bind   attL1: mutant version of attL; recombination site for the Gateway® LR reaction LR Clonase™
    316..1146    +  CDS            mTagBFP2: mTagBFP2 is a basic (constitutively fluorescent) blue fluorescent protein published in 2011, derived from Entacmaea quadricolor. It is reported to be a very rapidly-maturing monomer with very low acid sensitivity.
   1262..1320    +  CDS            EGL-13 NLS (fragment): nuclear localization signal from the C. elegans EGL-13 transcription factor (Lyssenko et al., 2007)
   1328..1427    -  protein_bind   attL2: mutant version of attL; recombination site for the Gateway® LR reaction LR Clonase™
   1445..1463    -  promoter       T7 promoter: promoter for bacteriophage T7 RNA polymerase
   1597..2406    +  CDS            KanR: aminoglycoside phosphotransferase; aph(3')-Ia; confers resistance to kanamycin in bacteria or G418 (Geneticin®) in eukaryotes
   2553..3142    +  rep_origin     ori: high-copy-number ColE1/pMB1/pBR322/pUC origin of replication
   3325..3417    +  CDS            lacI (fragment): lac repressor; lacI; The lac repressor binds to the lac operator to inhibit transcription in E. coli. This inhibition can be relieved by adding lactose or isopropyl-β-D-thiogalactopyranoside (IPTG).
   3472..3499    -  terminator     rrnB T2 terminator: transcription terminator T2 from the E. coli rrnB gene
   3631..3674    +  terminator     rrnB T1 terminator: Escherichia coli rrnB; transcription terminator T1 from the E. coli rrnB gene
   3721..17      -  CDS            lacZα (fragment) (across the origin): LacZα fragment of β-galactosidase; lacZ fragment
