[The description below was written by a language model from this plasmid's Addgene catalogue record and pLannotate feature annotations shown in this document.]
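Description:
pCFJ1972 is a Gateway entry clone built on the pDONR221 backbone, serving as the middle ("[1-2]") slot module in a three-fragment Gateway assembly system for making C. elegans expression transgenes. It is a small plasmid of about 3.7 kb, maintained in E. coli at high copy through a ColE1/pUC-type origin and selected with kanamycin via an aminoglycoside phosphotransferase gene. The remaining annotated elements are standard pDONR scaffold. These include the rrnB T1 and T2 terminators that insulate the cloning site from read-through transcription, a T7 promoter next to attL2, and short lacI and lacZα fragments.

The payload sits between attL1 and attL2 and consists of a coding sequence for the blue fluorescent protein mTagBFP2, a fast-maturing monomer derived from Entacmaea quadricolor. The name indicates two nuclear localization signals. The feature table detects only one, a fragment of the C. elegans EGL-13 NLS downstream of the fluorophore, and the unannotated stretch between attL1 and the fluorophore may hold the other, although the record does not identify it. The record also does not state whether the coding region carries introns or worm codon optimisation.

As the name says, the cassette has neither a start codon nor a stop codon, and the entry clone carries no worm promoter or 3' UTR. It is therefore not expressed on its own. An LR reaction combines it with flanking entry clones and a destination vector that supply the promoter, translation start, stop and 3' regulatory sequence, so the nuclear-targeted blue reporter can be placed in frame as an internal fusion module. It was deposited with work on design rules that reduce germline silencing of transgenes carried on simple extrachromosomal arrays.
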