Addgene plasmid #159844: pCFJ1972 - [1-2] ENTR - Flour - TagBFP2(NLS(2), no_atg, no_stop)
Purpose: Three-fragment Gateway compatible flourophore for expression in C. elegans
Depositing lab: Christian Froekjaer-Jensen. Depositing organization: King Abdullah University of Science and Technology (KAUST). Publication: Engineering rules that minimize germline silencing of transgenes in simple extrachromosomal arrays in C. elegans. Aljohani MD, El Mouridi S, Priyadarshini M, Vargas-Velazquez AM, Frokjaer-Jensen C. Nat Commun. 2020 Dec 9;11(1):6300. doi: 10.1038/s41467-020-19898-0. PubMed 33298957.
Backbone
  Vector backbone: pDONR221
  Vector type: Worm Expression
Growth in bacteria
  Bacterial resistance: Kanamycin, 50 μg/mL
  Growth temperature: 37°C
  Growth strain: DH5alpha
  Copy number: High Copy
Gene/Insert
  Gene/Insert name: [1-2] ENTR - Flour - TagBFP2(NLS(2), no_atg, no_stop)
  Species: C. elegans (nematode)
  Mutation: Not applicable
  Cloning method: Gateway Cloning
Terms and licenses: Academic/Nonprofit Terms; Industry Terms: Not Available to Industry
Depositor comments: See www.wormbuilder.org for more information.
How to cite: pCFJ1972 - [1-2] ENTR - Flour - TagBFP2(NLS(2), no_atg, no_stop) was a gift from Christian Froekjaer-Jensen (Addgene plasmid # 159844 ; http://n2t.net/addgene:159844 ; RRID:Addgene_159844)
